>Addgene plasmid #217567 | pCS2+-tdmito-HyPerFLEX | addgene full sequence | sequence record 430416 | Addgene NGS Result
CGCCATTCTGCCTGGGGACGTCGGAGCAAGCTTGATTTAGGTGACACTATAGAATACAAGCTACTTGTTC
TTTTTGCAGGATCCCATCGATTCGAATTCGCCACCATGTCCGTCCTGACGCCGCTGCTGCTGCGGGGCTT
GACAGGCTCGGCCCGGCGGCTCCCAGTGCCGCGCGCCAAGATCCATTCGTTGGGGGATCTGTCCGTCCTG
ACGCCGCTGCTGCTGCGGGGCTTGACAGGCTCGGCCCGGCGGCTCCCAGTGCCGCGCGCCAAGATCCATT
CGTTGGGGGATACCGGTCACCTGGCTAATGAGGAGCAAAACGAATTGGAAGGTGCTTTTAAGCTGGGCTT
GATCTTTACCGTCGCCCCGTACTTGCTGCCTAAGTTGATCGTCAGCCTGCGCCGCACCGCCCCGAAGATG
CCTTTGATGTTGGAGGAGAATTACACCCACACCCTTACCGAGTCACTGAAACGCGGCGACGTTGACGCCA
TCATTGTGGCAGAGCCGTTTCAAGAGCCGGGTATTGTGACTGAACCTTTGTATGACGAGCCGTTTTTCGT
TATCGTTCCGAAGGGCCATAGCTTCGAGGAGTTGGATGCCGTTAGCCCTCGCATGTTGGGCGAAGAACAA
GTTCTGCTTCTGACCGAGGGCAACTGTATGCGTGACCAGGTGCTTAGCATTTTTACCAAGGTCAAGGTGC
ACATGAAGAAAGCCCTTTCCGGTGACAGCTATTGGGTCTTTGTGAAACGGGTAGGTGGCACTGGCGGTGA
GCATGTTGTCTTTGGCAGTGAGGACATCGAGAACACTATGGCCAAAATGGACGACGGACAACTGGATGGG
TTGGCCTTTGGCGCAATTCAGCTCGATGGTGACGGGAATATCCTGCAGTACAATGCTGCTGAAGGAGACA
TCACAGGCAGAGATCCCAAACAGGTGATTGGGAAGAACTTCTTCAAGGATGTTGCACCTGGAACGGATTC
TCCCGAGTTTTACGGCAAATTCAAGGAAGGCGTAGCGTCAGGGAATCTGAACACCATGTTCGAATGGATG
ATACCGACTCTTACCGATCATAGTTGCAGCGAGCTTGCCGCCAAACAGCGCATTCAGGGTCTCACCAACA
CCCTTCAAGGCTCAAGCATCGATACCATCCGCCACATGGTTGCCAGTGGCTTGGCAATCAGCGTCTTGCC
TGCCACTGCCCTTACCGAAAACGACCACATGCTGTTTAGCATTATCCCGTTTGAAGGCACCCCGCCTAGC
CGCCGCGTTGTCCTGGCCTATCGCCGCAACTTTGTCCGCCCTAAGGCCCTTTCAGCCATGAAAGCCGCAA
TTATGCAAAGCCAACTGCATGGTGTTAGCTTCATCTGCGATTGACTCGAGCCTCTAGAACTATAGTGAGT
CGTATTACGTAGATCCAGACATGATAAGATACATTGATGAGTTTGGACAAACCACAACTAGAATGCAGTG
AAAAAAATGCTTTATTTGTGAAATTTGTGATGCTATTGCTTTATTTGTAACCATTATAAGCTGCAATAAA
CAAGTTAACAACAACAATTGCATTCATTTTATGTTTCAGGTTCAGGGGGAGGTGTGGGAGGTTTTTTAAT
TCGCGGCCGCGGCGCCAATGCATTGGGCCCGGTACCCAGCTTTTGTTCCCTTTAGTGAGGGTTAATTGCG
CGCTTGGCGTAATCATGGTCATAGCTGTTTCCTGTGTGAAATTGTTATCCGCTCACAATTCCACACAACA
TACGAGCCGGGAGCATAAAGTGTAAAGCCTGGGGTGCCTAATGAGTGAGCTAACTCACATTAATTGCGTT
GCGCTCACTGCCCGCTTTCCAGTCGGGAAACCTGTCGTGCCAGCTGCATTAATGAATCGGCCAACGCGCG
GGGAGAGGCGGTTTGCGTATTGGGCGCTCTTCCGCTTCCTCGCTCACTGACTCGCTGCGCTCGGTCGTTC
GGCTGCGGCGAGCGGTATCAGCTCACTCAAAGGCGGTAATACGGTTATCCACAGAATCAGGGGATAACGC
AGGAAAGAACATGTGAGCAAAAGGCCAGCAAAAGGCCAGGAACCGTAAAAAGGCCGCGTTGCTGGCGTTT
TTCCATAGGCTCCGCCCCCCTGACGAGCATCACAAAAATCGACGCTCAAGTCAGAGGTGGCGAAACCCGA
CAGGACTATAAAGATACCAGGCGTTTCCCCCTGGAAGCTCCCTCGTGCGCTCTCCTGTTCCGACCCTGCC
GCTTACCGGATACCTGTCCGCCTTTCTCCCTTCGGGAAGCGTGGCGCTTTCTCATAGCTCACGCTGTAGG
TATCTCAGTTCGGTGTAGGTCGTTCGCTCCAAGCTGGGCTGTGTGCACGAACCCCCCGTTCAGCCCGACC
GCTGCGCCTTATCCGGTAACTATCGTCTTGAGTCCAACCCGGTAAGACACGACTTATCGCCACTGGCAGC
AGCCACTGGTAACAGGATTAGCAGAGCGAGGTATGTAGGCGGTGCTACAGAGTTCTTGAAGTGGTGGCCT
AACTACGGCTACACTAGAAGAACAGTATTTGGTATCTGCGCTCTGCTGAAGCCAGTTACCTTCGGAAAAA
GAGTTGGTAGCTCTTGATCCGGCAAACAAACCACCGCTGGTAGCGGTGGTTTTTTTGTTTGCAAGCAGCA
GATTACGCGCAGAAAAAAAGGATCTCAAGAAGATCCTTTGATCTTTTCTACGGGGTCTGACGCTCAGTGG
AACGAAAACTCACGTTAAGGGATTTTGGTCATGAGATTATCAAAAAGGATCTTCACCTAGATCCTTTTAA
ATTAAAAATGAAGTTTTAAATCAATCTAAAGTATATATGAGTAAACTTGGTCTGACAGTTACCAATGCTT
AATCAGTGAGGCACCTATCTCAGCGATCTGTCTATTTCGTTCATCCATAGTTGCCTGACTCCCCGTCGTG
TAGATAACTACGATACGGGAGGGCTTACCATCTGGCCCCAGTGCTGCAATGATACCGCGAGACCCACGCT
CACCGGCTCCAGATTTATCAGCAATAAACCAGCCAGCCGGAAGGGCCGAGCGCAGAAGTGGTCCTGCAAC
TTTATCCGCCTCCATCCAGTCTATTAATTGTTGCCGGGAAGCTAGAGTAAGTAGTTCGCCAGTTAATAGT
TTGCGCAACGTTGTTGCCATTGCTACAGGCATCGTGGTGTCACGCTCGTCGTTTGGTATGGCTTCATTCA
GCTCCGGTTCCCAACGATCAAGGCGAGTTACATGATCCCCCATGTTGTGCAAAAAAGCGGTTAGCTCCTT
CGGTCCTCCGATCGTTGTCAGAAGTAAGTTGGCCGCAGTGTTATCACTCATGGTTATGGCAGCACTGCAT
AATTCTCTTACTGTCATGCCATCCGTAAGATGCTTTTCTGTGACTGGTGAGTACTCAACCAAGTCATTCT
GAGAATAGTGTATGCGGCGACCGAGTTGCTCTTGCCCGGCGTCAATACGGGATAATACCGCGCCACATAG
CAGAACTTTAAAAGTGCTCATCATTGGAAAACGTTCTTCGGGGCGAAAACTCTCAAGGATCTTACCGCTG
TTGAGATCCAGTTCGATGTAACCCACTCGTGCACCCAACTGATCTTCAGCATCTTTTACTTTCACCAGCG
TTTCTGGGTGAGCAAAAACAGGAAGGCAAAATGCCGCAAAAAAGGGAATAAGGGCGACACGGAAATGTTG
AATACTCATACTCTTCCTTTTTCAATATTATTGAAGCATTTATCAGGGTTATTGTCTCATGAGCGGATAC
ATATTTGAATGTATTTAGAAAAATAAACAAATAGGGGTTCCGCGCACATTTCCCCGAAAAGTGCCACCTA
AATTGTAAGCGTTAATATTTTGTTAAAATTCGCGTTAAATTTTTGTTAAATCAGCTCATTTTTTAACCAA
TAGGCCGAAATCGGCAAAATCCCTTATAAATCAAAAGAATAGACCGAGATAGGGT
[37 nt withheld, positions 3976-4012]
AAAGAACGTGGACTCCAACGTCAAAGG
[49 nt withheld, positions 4040-4088]
T
[91 nt withheld, positions 4090-4180]
G
[124 nt withheld, positions 4182-4305]
CCCATTCGCCATTCAGGCTGCGCAACTGTTGGGAAGGGCGATCGGTGCGGGCCTCTTCGCTATTACGCCA
GTCGACCGCCAATTCAATATGGCGTATATGGACTCATGCCAATTCAATATGGTGGATCTGGACCTGTGCC
AATTCAATATGGCGTATATGGACTCGTGCCAATTCAATATGGTGGATCTGGACCCCAGCCAATTCAATAT
GGCGGACTTGGCACCATGCCAATTCAATATGGCGGACCTGGCACTGTGCCAACTGGGGAGGGGTCTACTT
GGCACGGTGCCAAGTTTGAGGAGGGGTCTTGGCCCTGTGCCAAGTCCGCCATATTGAATTGGCATGGTGC
CAATAATGGCGGCCATATTGGCTATATGCCAGGATCAATATATAGGCAATATCCAATATGGCCCTATGCC
AATATGGCTATTGGCCAGGTTCAATACTATGTATTGGCCCTATGCCATATAGTATTCCATATATGGGTTT
TCCTATTGACGTAGATAGCCCCTCCCAATGGGCGGTCCCATATACCATATATGGGGCTTCCTAATACCGC
CCATAGCCACTCCCCCATTGACGTCAATGGTCTCTATATATGGTCTTTCCTATTGACGTCATATGGGCGG
TCCTATTGACGTATATGGCGCCTCCCCCATTGACGTCAATTACGGTAAATGGCCCGCCTGGCTCAATGCC
CATTGACGTCAATAGGACCACCCACCATTGACGTCAATGGGATGGCTCATTGCCCATTCATATCCGTTCT
CACGCCCCCTATTGACGTCAATGACGGTAAATGGCCCACTTGGCAGTACATCAATATCTATTAATAGTAA
CTTGGCAAGTACATTACTATTGGAAGTACGCCAGGGTACATTGGCAGTACTCCCATTGACGTCAATGGCG
GTAAATGGCCCGCGATGGCTGCCAAGTACATCCCCATTGACGTCAATGGGGAGGGGCAATGACGCAAATG
GGCGTTCCATTGACGTAAATGGGCGGTAGGCGTGCCTAATGGGAGGTCTATATAAGCAATGCTCGTTTAG
GGAAC
Features (pLannotate 1.2.2; 18 found; start..end, strand, type, name):
     35..53      +  promoter       SP6 promoter: promoter for bacteriophage SP6 RNA polymerase
    106..180     +  CDS            COX8 presequence: mitochondrial presequence of human cytochrome c oxidase subunit VIII (Rizutto et al., 1989)
    200..273     +  CDS            COX8 presequence (fragment): mitochondrial presequence of human cytochrome c oxidase subunit VIII (Rizutto et al., 1989)
    685..752     +  CDS            Y-FAST (fragment): small protein tag, derived from photoactive yellow protein, that allows in vivo fluorescent labeling by addition of a cell-permeant fluorogen (Plamont et al., 2016)
    769..1058    +  CDS            Y-FAST (fragment): small protein tag, derived from photoactive yellow protein, that allows in vivo fluorescent labeling by addition of a cell-permeant fluorogen (Plamont et al., 2016)
   1390..1407    -  promoter       T7 promoter (fragment): promoter for bacteriophage T7 RNA polymerase
   1412..1546    -  polyA_signal   SV40 poly(A) signal: SV40 polyadenylation signal
   1659..1677    -  promoter       T3 promoter: promoter for bacteriophage T3 RNA polymerase
   1722..1738    -  protein_bind   lac operator: The lac repressor binds to the lac operator to inhibit transcription in E. coli. This inhibition can be relieved by adding lactose or isopropyl-β-D-thiogalactopyranoside (IPTG). lac repressor encoded by lacI
   1746..1776    -  promoter       lac promoter: promoter for the E. coli lac operon
   1791..1812    -  protein_bind   CAP binding site: CAP binding activates transcription in the presence of cAMP. E. coli catabolite activator protein
   1825..1917    -  CDS            lacI (fragment): lac repressor; lacI; The lac repressor binds to the lac operator to inhibit transcription in E. coli. This inhibition can be relieved by adding lactose or isopropyl-β-D-thiogalactopyranoside (IPTG).
   2100..2688    -  rep_origin     ori: high-copy-number ColE1/pMB1/pBR322/pUC origin of replication
   2859..3719    -  CDS            AmpR: β-lactamase; bla; confers resistance to ampicillin, carbenicillin, and related antibiotics
   3720..3824    -  promoter       AmpR promoter: bla
   3877..4305    -  rep_origin     f1 ori (sequence partly withheld): f1 bacteriophage origin of replication; arrow indicates direction of (+) strand synthesis
   4310..4376    -  CDS            lacZα (fragment): LacZα fragment of β-galactosidase; lacZ fragment
   4383..5360    +  promoter       CMV IE94 promoter: enhancer/promoter region of simian cytomegalovirus major immediate early transcription unit IE94
