[The description below was written by a language model from this plasmid's Addgene catalogue record and pLannotate feature annotations shown in this document.]
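Description:
pCS2+-tdmito-HyPerFLEX is a mammalian expression plasmid of about 5.4 kb built on the pCS2+ backbone. It carries a synthetic, mitochondria-targeted version of HyPerFLEX, which the associated publication title describes as a color-tailored fluorogenic sensor for hydrogen peroxide. In E. coli it is maintained at high copy through a ColE1/pUC-type origin and selected with ampicillin via the β-lactamase gene and its own promoter. An f1 origin and remnants of the lac region (lac promoter and operator, CAP site, lacZα and lacI fragments) are carried over from the parental cloning vector and play no part in expressing the insert.

Expression is driven by the simian cytomegalovirus IE94 enhancer/promoter, which on the circular map lies directly upstream of the insert, and transcripts are terminated by the SV40 polyadenylation signal. The open reading frame begins with two consecutive copies of the human cytochrome c oxidase subunit VIII presequence, which accounts for the "tdmito" tandem targeting signal that directs import into the mitochondrial matrix. Downstream, the annotation detects two separated fragments of Y-FAST, a small tag derived from photoactive yellow protein that becomes fluorescent only when it binds a cell-permeant fluorogen. This fits a sensor whose emission color depends on the added dye. The sequence flanking and separating these fragments is unannotated, and the record does not state which peroxide-sensing domain it encodes. An SP6 promoter between the CMV IE94 promoter and the coding sequence would permit in vitro synthesis of sense RNA, as is typical of pCS2+, and T7 and T3 promoters sit downstream in the opposite orientation. The stated use is imaging hydrogen peroxide in the mitochondria of mammalian cells.
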