Addgene plasmid #217567: pCS2+-tdmito-HyPerFLEX
Purpose: Mammalian expression HyPerFLEX targeted to the mitochondria
Depositing lab: Vsevolod Belousov. Depositing organization: Shemyakin-Ovchinnikov Institute of Bioorganic Chemistry. Publication: A color-tailored fluorogenic sensor for hydrogen peroxide. Potekhina ES, Bass DI, Ezerina D, Fleckenstein DD, Chebotarev AS, Sysoeva VA, Maltsev DI, Pak VV, Moshchenko AA, Sokolov AI, Myasnyanko IN, Baranov MS, Fedotov AB, Zheltikov AM, Lanin AA, Messens J, Belousov VV. Nat Chem Biol. 2025 Oct 16. doi: 10.1038/s41589-025-02036-6. PubMed 41102408.
Backbone
  Vector backbone: pCS2+
  Vector type: Mammalian Expression
Growth in bacteria
  Bacterial resistance: Ampicillin, 100 μg/mL
  Growth temperature: 37°C
  Growth strain: DH5alpha
  Copy number: High Copy
Gene/Insert
  Gene/Insert name: tdmito-HyPerFLEX
  Species: Synthetic
  Promoter: CMV IE94
  Cloning method: Restriction Enzyme; 5′ cloning site Unknown (unknown if destroyed)
Terms and licenses: Academic/Nonprofit Terms; Industry Terms: Not Available to Industry
How to cite: pCS2+-tdmito-HyPerFLEX was a gift from Vsevolod Belousov (Addgene plasmid # 217567 ; http://n2t.net/addgene:217567 ; RRID:Addgene_217567)
